>Addgene plasmid #230590 | AiP1216 - pAAV-AiE2055m-minBG-FlpO-WPRE-HGHpA | addgene full sequence | sequence record 466213 | Addgene NGS Result
CGAGCCCATGCTGGGAATTTGACCTTCACTGTGTGGGCAGTTGTGTGTGTGTGGGGGGCGGGGGAGTCAC
TGTGGAATTTGTGGTTTACATTTTGAAAGTGTCTCTCTAGTAGCAAGGTGAGAAACTGACAAAAGTCACT
CTAAAGAGATGGAAGGAAAGGCAGGAAAGCACTTAACAGCTCCAGCTAACACTTACCAACTCCAGTAGTT
GAGCCAAAGGCCATGTGAATGGGCTGAGTCATCTGTCCTGTCTTCCCCCTACCCATCATGTCCTTTCTAG
ACTCAGTACCATTTCAGATGATATTTCTGTCTCTGGAATTCCTTTCCTTCTTTCGTCACTTAAACCCTTC
TACCCTTCTGAGTTCCATTCTGTCGTCCCGTCTCTAAGAAAACCTGTGCTATAAGTCGTCTTACACAGGA
GGACTTAGCACGCGTGCGGCCGCAGGAACCCCTAGTGATGGAGTTGGCCACTCCCTCTCTGCGCGCTCGC
TCGCTCACTGAGGCCGGGCGACCAAAGGTCGCCCGACGCCCGGGCGGCCTCAGTGAGCGAGCGAGCGCGC
AGCTGCCTGCAGGACATGTGAGCAAAAGGCCAGCAAAAGGCCAGGAACCGTAAAAAGGCCGCGTTGCTGG
CGTTTTTCCATAGGCTCCGCCCCCCTGACGAGCATCACAAAAATCGACGCTCAAGTCAGAGGTGGCGAAA
CCCGACAGGACTATAAAGATACCAGGCGTTTCCCCCTGGAAGCTCCCTCGTGCGCTCTCCTGTTCCGACC
CTGCCGCTTACCGGATACCTGTCCGCCTTTCTCCCTTCGGGAAGCGTGGCGCTTTCTCATAGCTCACGCT
GTAGGTATCTCAGTTCGGTGTAGGTCGTTCGCTCCAAGCTGGGCTGTGTGCACGAACCCCCCGTTCAGCC
CGACCGCTGCGCCTTATCCGGTAACTATCGTCTTGAGTCCAACCCGGTAAGACACGACTTATCGCCACTG
GCAGCAGCCACTGGTAACAGGATTAGCAGAGCGAGGTATGTAGGCGGTGCTACAGAGTTCTTGAAGTGGT
GGCCTAACTACGGCTACACTAGAAGAACAGTATTTGGTATCTGCGCTCTGCTGAAGCCAGTTACCTTCGG
AAAAAGAGTTGGTAGCTCTTGATCCGGCAAACAAACCACCGCTGGTAGCGGTGGTTTTTTTGTTTGCAAG
CAGCAGATTACGCGCAGAAAAAAAGGATCTCAAGAAGATCCTTTGATCTTTTCTACGGGGTCTGACGCTC
AGTGGAACGAAAACTCACGTTAAGGGATTTTGGTCATGAGATTATCAAAAAGGATCTTCACCTAGATCCT
TTTAAATTAAAAATGAAGTTTTAAATCAATCTAAAGTATATATGAGTAAACTTGGTCTGACAGTTACCAA
TGCTTAATCAGTGAGGCACCTATCTCAGCGATCTGTCTATTTCGTTCATCCATAGTTGCCTGACTCCCCG
TCGTGTAGATAACTACGATACGGGAGGGCTTACCATCTGGCCCCAGTGCTGCAATGATACCGCGAGACCC
ACGCTCACCGGCTCCAGATTTATCAGCAATAAACCAGCCAGCCGGAAGGGCCGAGCGCAGAAGTGGTCCT
GCAACTTTATCCGCCTCCATCCAGTCTATTAATTGTTGCCGGGAAGCTAGAGTAAGTAGTTCGCCAGTTA
ATAGTTTGCGCAACGTTGTTGCCATTGCTACAGGCATCGTGGTGTCACGCTCGTCGTTTGGTATGGCTTC
ATTCAGCTCCGGTTCCCAACGATCAAGGCGAGTTACATGATCCCCCATGTTGTGCAAAAAAGCGGTTAGC
TCCTTCGGTCCTCCGATCGTTGTCAGAAGTAAGTTGGCCGCAGTGTTATCACTCATGGTTATGGCAGCAC
TGCATAATTCTCTTACTGTCATGCCATCCGTAAGATGCTTTTCTGTGACTGGTGAGTACTCAACCAAGTC
ATTCTGAGAATAGTGTATGCGGCGACCGAGTTGCTCTTGCCCGGCGTCAATACGGGATAATACCGCGCCA
CATAGCAGAACTTTAAAAGTGCTCATCATTGGAAAACGTTCTTCGGGGCGAAAACTCTCAAGGATCTTAC
CGCTGTTGAGATCCAGTTCGATGTAACCCACTCGTGCACCCAACTGATCTTCAGCATCTTTTACTTTCAC
CAGCGTTTCTGGGTGAGCAAAAACAGGAAGGCAAAATGCCGCAAAAAAGGGAATAAGGGCGACACGGAAA
TGTTGAATACTCATACTCTTCCTTTTTCAATATTATTGAAGCATTTATCAGGGTTATTGTCTCATGAGCG
GATACATATTTGAATGTATTTAGAAAAATAAACAAATAGGGGTTCCGCGCACATTTCCCCGAAAAGTGCC
ACCTGACGTCTAAGAAACCATTATTATCATGACATTAACCTATAAAAATAGGCGTATCACGAGGCCCTTT
CGTCTCGCGCGTTTCGGTGATGACGGTGAAAACCTCTGACACATGCAGCTCCCGGAGACGGTCACAGCTT
GTCTGTAAGCGGATGCCGGGAGCAGACAAGCCCGTCAGGGCGCGTCAGCGGGTGTTGGCGGGTGTCGGGG
CTGGCTTAACTATGCGGCATCAGAGCAGATTGTACTGAGAGTGCACCATAAAATTGTAAACGTTAATATT
TTGTTAAAATTCGCGTTAAATTTTTGTTAAATCAGCTCATTTTTTAACCAATAGACCGAAATCGGCAAAA
TCCCTTATAAATCAAAAGAATAGCCCGAGATAGAGT
[37 nt withheld, positions 2767-2803]
AAAGAACGTGGACTCCAACGTCAAAGG
[141 nt withheld, positions 2831-2971]
G
[46 nt withheld, positions 2973-3018]
A
[95 nt withheld, positions 3020-3114]
TATGCGGTGTGAAATACCGCACAGATGCGTAAGGAGAAAATACCGCATCAGGCGCCCCTGCAGGCAGCTG
CGCGCTCGCTCGCTCACTGAGGCCGCCCGGGCAAAGCCCGGGCGTCGGGCGACCTTTGGTCGCCCGGCCT
CAGTGAGCGAGCGAGCGCGCAGAGAGGGAGTGGCCAACTCCATCACTAGGGGTTCCTGCGGCCGCTCGGT
CCGCACGTGGTTACCTACAAAATCAGAAGGACAGGGAAGGGAGCAGTGGTTCACGCCTGTAATCCCAGCA
ATTTGGGAGGCCAAGGTGGGTAGATCACCTGAGATTAGGAGTTGGAGACCAGCCTGGCCAATATGGTGAA
ACCCCGTCTCTACCAAAAAAACAAAAATTAGCTGAGCCTGGTCATGCATGCCTGGAATCCCAACAACTCG
GGAGGCTGAGGCAGGAGAATCGCTTGAACCCAGGAGGCGGAGATTGCAGTGAGCCAAGATTGTGCCACTG
CACTCCAGCTTGGTTCCCAATAGACCCCGCAGGCCCTACAGGTTGTCTTCCCAACTTGCCCCTTGCTCCA
TACCACCCCCCTCCACCCCATAATATTATAGAAGGACACCTAGTCAGACAAAATGATGCAACTTAATTTT
ATTAGGACAAGGCTGGTGGGCACTGGAGTGGCAACTTCCAGGGCCAGGAGAGGCACTGGGGAGGGGTCAC
AGGGATGCCACCCGTAGATCTCTCGAGCAGCGCTCGGTATCGATGCGGGGAGGCGGCCCAAAGGGAGATC
CGACTCGTCTGAGGGCGAAGGCGAAGACGCGGAAGAGGCCGCAGAGCCGGCAGCAGGCCGCGGGAAGGAA
GGTCCGCTGGATTGAGGGCCGAAGGGACGTAGCAGAAGGACGTCCCGCGCAGAATCCAGGTGGCAACATA
GGCGAGCAGCCAAGGAAAGGACGATGATTTCCCCGACAACACCACGGAATTGTCAGTGCCCAACAGCCGA
GCCCCTGTCCAGCAGCGGGCAAGGCAGGCGGCGATGAGTTCCGCCGTGGCAATAGGGAGGGGGAAAGCGA
AAGTCCCGGAAAGGAGCTGACAGGTGGTGGCAATGCCCCAACCAGTGGGGGTTGCGTCAGCAAACACAGT
GCACACCACGCCACGTTGCCTGACAACGGGCCACAACTCCTCATAAAGAGACAGCAACCAGGATTTATAC
AAGGAGGAGAAAATGAAAGCCATACGGGAAGCAATAGCATGATACAAAGGCATTAAAGCAGCGTATCCAC
ATAGCGTAAAAGGAGCAACATAGTTAAGAATACCAGTCAATCTTTCACAAATTTTGTAATCCAGAGGTTG
ATTATCGATAAGCTTGATATCGAATTCTCAGATCCGCCTGTTGATGTAGCTGCTCAGGTAGTCCAGCACC
TCCTGGCTGATGATGCCGTTCCAGGCGGGGTATCTGATGCTGCCCTCGGCGCTGCCCTTCAGCTGCTCGA
TGTGCTGCCACTCCTCGATGGGGTTGGTCTCGTCCTTCAGGGCGATCATCTCCTTGCTGATGGGGTCGTA
GGCGTAGTACCTGGACACCAGGGCGAAGTAGTGGTCGGGGATGGCGGTGATCTGGTGGGTGTAGGTGGTC
CTGGCCACGGCGGAGGCCCTCTTGTCGCTCCAGTTGCCCACCACGTTTGTCAGCTCGGTCAGGCCCTTCA
TGCTCAGAAAGCTGGTCATCAGGTGCCTGCCGATGTGGCTCTTAGGGCCGTTCTTGATAGCGAAGATGGG
GTAGGGGGCGTTCTTCTTCAGGGCCTTGTTGTAGCTGCGCACCAGGTTGTCCTTCAGCAGCTGGTACTCC
TGCTTGTTGCTGCTGCTGTTGCCGGTCCTGTTCACTCTCTTCAGCACGGGCTCGCTGTTCCTCAGGAACT
CGTCCAGGTACACCAGGGGGTCGATCCTGCCTCTGGCGCTGAAAAAGTAGATGTGCCTGGACACGCTTGT
CTTGGTCTCGGTCACCAGGCACTGAATGATCACGCCCAGGTACTTGTTCTGCACCAGCTTGAAGCTCTTG
GGGTCCACGTTCTTGATGTCGCTGAACCTGCCGCAGTTGATGAATGTGGCCAGGAACAGGAACTGGTACA
GGGTCTTGGTCTTGGTGAACCTGCTGGTGTACTCGAAGCTGTTCAGGATCTTCTCGGTGATCTCCCAGAT
GCTCTCGCCCTCGGACAGCAGGGCCTTCAGCATCTTCTTGCTGTGGCTGTTGCCCTTGTCGGCCTCCTCG
CTGCTCTCGAACTGCAGCTGCAGGCTGGACACGATGTCGGTGATGTCGCTCTGGTGCTTCTGGCCGTTGT
AAGGGATGATGGTGAACTCCCAGGCGGGGATCAGCTTCTTCAGGCTGGCCTCCAGGATGGTGGCCTTCTG
GGTCTTGTACTTGAACTGCAGGCTCTTGTTCACGATGTCGAAGCTCAGGCTGTTGCTGATGATGGTGTTG
TAGCTCATGAAGGTGGCCCTCTTGATGGCGGTGCCGTTGTGGGTGATCATCCAGCACAGGTAGGTCAGCT
CGGCGGCACAGCTGGCGATCTTCTCGCCGCTGGGCCTCTCGAATCTCTCCACGAACTGCCGCACCAGCAC
CTTGGGGGGGGTCTTGCACAGGATGTCGAACTGGCTCATCACCTTCCTCTTCTTCTTAGGAGCCATGGTG
GCCACGCCAGAAGCAAATGTAAGCAATAGATGGCTCTGCCCTGACTTTTATGCCCAGCCCGAGCTCCTTA
AGGATGAAAGGCAGCGTGGCAGTTCTGCAGGCAGTCCAAGGCATTGTAAGCAAAGGAAGTAGCAGTTGGC
AGAGACATAAGTAGGTGACCGAACAGGACTGCTTTGAAGAGCCATAAACAGAGCCATTGGCATTTAGGGC
TGGAGGGGGGTGGAAACACAGGCAAAGGAACAGAAGATTCCTG
Features (pLannotate 1.2.2; 14 found; start..end, strand, type, name):
    479..506     -  repeat_region  AAV2 ITR (fragment): inverted terminal repeat of adeno-associated virus serotype 2 inverted
    535..562     -  repeat_region  AAV2 ITR (fragment): inverted terminal repeat of adeno-associated virus serotype 2 inverted
    635..1223    -  rep_origin     ori: high-copy-number ColE1/pMB1/pBR322/pUC origin of replication
   1394..2254    -  CDS            AmpR: β-lactamase; bla; confers resistance to ampicillin, carbenicillin, and related antibiotics
   2255..2359    -  promoter       AmpR promoter: bla
   2454..2489    +  CDS            rop (fragment): Rop protein, which maintains plasmids at low copy number; rop
   2591..2640    +  misc_feature   bom (fragment): basis of mobility region from pBR322
   2641..3096    -  rep_origin     f1 ori (sequence partly withheld): f1 bacteriophage origin of replication; arrow indicates direction of (+) strand synthesis
   3115..3166    +  misc_feature   bom (fragment): basis of mobility region from pBR322
   3171..3311    -  repeat_region  AAV2 ITR: inverted terminal repeat of adeno-associated virus serotype 2 inverted
   3351..3827    -  polyA_signal   hGH poly(A) signal: human growth hormone polyadenylation signal
   3859..4447    -  misc_feature   WPRE: woodchuck hepatitis virus posttranscriptional regulatory element
   4447..4471    -  misc_feature   MCS (fragment): pBluescript multiple cloning site
   4472..5770    -  CDS            FLPo: nuclear-targeted site-specific recombinase FLPo is a mouse codon-optimized fusion between the SV40 nuclear localization signal and a thermostable version of the Saccharomyces cerevisiae site-specific recombinase FLP. Recombination occurs at FRT sequences.
