[The description below was written by a language model from this plasmid's Addgene catalogue record and pLannotate feature annotations shown in this document.]
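Description:
AiP1216 - pAAV-AiE2055m-minBG-FlpO-WPRE-HGHpA is an AAV transfer plasmid built on a pAAV2 backbone, intended for packaging a recombinant adeno-associated virus genome that delivers a recombinase to defined brain cell populations. In bacteria it is maintained by a high-copy ColE1/pUC-type origin and selected with ampicillin through the β-lactamase gene and its own promoter. An f1 phage origin and small remnants of pBR322 rop and bom sequences are also present in the backbone. The annotation finds one full AAV2 inverted terminal repeat next to the polyadenylation signal, while the other end is detected only as two short ITR fragments. This is common for these repeat-rich, structured elements in sequencing-derived records.

Between the ITRs, the expression cassette pairs the AiE2055m enhancer with the minBG minimal promoter. A minimal promoter of this kind has little activity on its own, so the enhancer determines which cells transcribe the transgene. Neither the enhancer nor minBG is annotated in the feature table, but the unannotated stretch upstream of the coding sequence is consistent with their position, and the catalogue fields name both. The payload is FlpO, a mouse codon-optimized, thermostable FLP recombinase fused to an SV40 nuclear localization signal, which recombines FRT sites. It is followed by a WPRE to boost transcript stability and expression, and by the human growth hormone polyadenylation signal.

The construct belongs to a collection of enhancer AAVs for genetic access to cortical cell types. The record does not say which cell population AiE2055m targets. A typical use would be enhancer-restricted FlpO expression combined with Flp-dependent reporter or effector viruses or transgenic lines.
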