Addgene plasmid #230590: AiP1216 - pAAV-AiE2055m-minBG-FlpO-WPRE-HGHpA
Purpose: AiE2055m is an enhancer sequence, designed to drive AAV-mediated transgene expression in specific populations of brain cells
Depositing lab: Allen Institute for Brain Science & Bosiljka Tasic. Depositing organization: Allen Institute. Publication: A suite of enhancer AAVs and transgenic mouse lines for genetic access to cortical cell types. Ben-Simon Y, Hooper M, Narayan S, Daigle TL, Dwivedi D, Way SW, Oster A, Stafford DA, Mich JK, Taormina MJ, Martinez RA, Opitz-Araya X, Roth JR, Alexander JR, Allen S, Amster A, Arbuckle J, Ayala A, Baker PM, Bakken TE, Barcelli T, Barta S, Bendrick J, Bertagnolli D, Bielstein C, Bishwakarma P, Bowlus J, Boyer G, Brouner K, Casian B, Casper T, Chakka AB, Chakrabarty R, Chance RK, Chavan S, Clark M, Colbert K, Collman F, Daniel S, Departee M, DiValentin P, Donadio N, Dotson N, Egdorf T, Fliss T, Gabitto M, Garcia J, Gary A, Gasperini M, Gloe J, Goldy J, Gore BB, Graybuck L, Greisman N, Haeseleer F, Halterman C, Haradon Z, Hastings SD, Helback O, Ho W, Hockemeyer D, Huang C, Huff S, Hunker A, Johansen N, Jones D, Juneau Z, Kalmbach B, Kannan M, Khem S, Kussick E, Kutsal R, Larsen R, Lee C, Lee AY, Leibly M, Lenz GH, Li S, Liang E, Lusk N, Madigan Z, Malloy J, Malone J, McCue R, Melchor J, Mollenkopf T, Moosman S, Morin E, Newman D, Ng L, Ngo K, Omstead V, Otto S, Oyama A, Pena N, Pham T, Phillips E, Pom CA, Potekhina L, Ransford S, Ray PL, Rette D, Reynoldson C, Rimorin C, Rocha D, Ruiz A, Sanchez REA, Sawyer L, Sedeno-Cortes A, Sevigny JP, Shapovalova N, Shepard N, Shulga L, Sigler AR, Siverts L, Soliman S, Somasundaram S, Staats B, Stewart K, Szelenyi E, Tieu M, Trader C, Tran A, van Velthoven CTJ, Walker M, Wang Y, Weed N, Wirthlin M, Wood T, Wynalda B, Yao Z, Zhou T, Ariza J, Dee N, Reding M, Ronellenfitch K, Mufti S, Sunkin SM, Smith KA, Esposito L, Waters J, Thyagarajan B, Yao S, Lein ES, Zeng H, Levi BP, Ngai J, Ting JT, Tasic B. Cell. 2025 May 16:S0092-8674(25)00513-6. doi: 10.1016/j.cell.2025.05.002. PubMed 40403729.
Backbone
  Vector backbone: pAAV2
  Vector type: AAV
Growth in bacteria
  Bacterial resistance: Ampicillin, 100 μg/mL
  Growth temperature: 37°C
  Growth strain: NEB Stable
  Copy number: High Copy
Gene/Insert
  Gene/Insert name: FlpO
  Species: Synthetic
  Promoter: minBG
  Cloning method: Restriction Enzyme; 5′ cloning site MluI (unknown if destroyed); 3′ cloning site AflII (unknown if destroyed)
Terms and licenses: Academic/Nonprofit Terms; Industry Terms: Not Available to Industry
How to cite: AiP1216 - pAAV-AiE2055m-minBG-FlpO-WPRE-HGHpA was a gift from Allen Institute for Brain Science & Bosiljka Tasic (Addgene plasmid # 230590 ; http://n2t.net/addgene:230590 ; RRID:Addgene_230590)
